>Addgene plasmid #120356 | PB-TAC-OKMS-KRAB-dCas9 | depositor full sequence | sequence record 231541 | PB-TAC-OKMS-KRAB-dCas9 sequence 17030 bps
GGAAATTGTAAACGTTAATATTTTGTTAAAATTCGCGTTAAATTTTTGTTAAATCAGCTCATTTTTTAAC
CAATAGGCCGAAATCGGCAAAATCCCTTATAAATCAAAAGAATAGACCGAGATAGGGT
[37 nt withheld, positions 129-165]
AAAGAACGTGGACTCCAACGTCAAAGG
[49 nt withheld, positions 193-241]
T
[91 nt withheld, positions 243-333]
G
[124 nt withheld, positions 335-458]
CGCGCCATTCGCCATTCAGGCTGCGCAACTGTTGGGAAGGGCGATCGGTGCGGGCCTCTTCGCTATTACG
CCAGCTGGCGAAAGGGGGATGTGCTGCAAGGCGATTAAGTTGGGTAACGCCAGGGTTTTCCCAGTCACGA
CGTTGTAAAACGACGGCCAGTGAATTGTAATACGACTCACTATAGGGCGAATTGGAGCTCGGTATTCACG
ACAGCAGGCTGAATAATAAAAAAATTAGAAACTATTATTTAACCCTAGAAAGATAATCATATTGTGACGT
ACGTTAAAGATAATCATGCGTAAAATTGACGCATGTGTTTTATCGGTCTGTATATCGAGGTTTATTTATT
AATTTGAATAGATATTAAGTTTTATTATATTTACACTTACATACTAATAATAAATTCAACAAACAATTTA
TTTATGTTTATTTATTTATTAAAAAAAAACAAAAACTCAAAATTTCTTCTATAAAGTAACAAAACTTTTA
AACATTCTCTCTTTTACAAAAATAAACTTATTTTGTACTTTAAAAACAGTCATGTTGTATTATAAAATAA
GTAATTAGCTTAACCTATACATAATAGAAACAAATTATACTTATTAGTCAGTCAGAAACAACTTTGGCAC
ATATCAATATTATGCTCTCGTTAATTAACTCGAGGGATCCAAGCTGGCCGCACGTCTCCCTATCAGTGAT
AGAGAAGTCGACACGTCTCGAGCTCCCTATCAGTGATAGAGAAGGTACGTCTAGAACGTCTCCCTATCAG
TGATAGAGAAGTCGACACGTCTCGAGCTCCCTATCAGTGATAGAGAAGGTACGTCTAGAACGTCTCCCTA
TCAGTGATAGAGAAGTCGACACGTCTCGAGCTCCCTATCAGTGATAGAGAAGGTACGTCTAGAACGTCTC
CCTATCAGTGATAGAGAAGTCGACACGTCTCGAGCTCCCTATCAGTGATAGAGAAGGTACCCCCTATATA
AGCAGAGCTCGTTTAGTGAACCGTCAGATCGCCTGGAGACGCCATCCACGCTGTTTTGACCTCCATAGAA
GACACCGGGACCGATCCAGCCTCCGCGGTGGCGGCCATCACAAGTTTGTACAAAAAAGCAGGCTGGCGCC
GGAACCAATTCAGTCGACTGGATCCGGTACCGAATTCGCCCTTAAAAAGCAGGCTCCACCTTCCCCATGG
CTGGACACCTGGCTTCAGACTTCGCCTTCTCACCCCCACCAGGTGGGGGTGATGGGTCAGCAGGGCTGGA
GCCGGGCTGGGTGGATTCTCGAACCTGGCTAAGCTTCCAAGGGCCTCCAGGTGGGCCTGGAATCGGACCA
GGCTCAGAGGTATTGGGGATCTCCCCATGTCCGCCCGCATACGAGTTCTGCGGAGGGATGGCATACTGTG
GACCTCAGGTTGGACTGGGCCTAGTCCCCCAAGTTGGCGTGGAGACTTTGCAGCCTGAGGGCCAGGCAGG
AGCACGAGTGGAAAGCAACTCAGAGGGAACCTCCTCTGAGCCCTGTGCCGACCGCCCCAATGCCGTGAAG
TTGGAGAAGGTGGAACCAACTCCCGAGGAGTCCCAGGACATGAAAGCCCTGCAGAAGGAGCTAGAACAGT
TTGCCAAGCTGCTGAAGCAGAAGAGGATCACCTTGGGGTACACCCAGGCCGACGTGGGGCTCACCCTGGG
CGTTCTCTTTGGAAAGGTGTTCAGCCAGACCACCATCTGTCGCTTCGAGGCCTTGCAGCTCAGCCTTAAG
AACATGTGTAAGCTGCGGCCCCTGCTGGAGAAGTGGGTGGAGGAAGCCGACAACAATGAGAACCTTCAGG
AGATATGCAAATCGGAGACCCTGGTGCAGGCCCGGAAGAGAAAGCGAACTAGCATTGAGAACCGTGTGAG
GTGGAGTCTGGAGACCATGTTTCTGAAGTGCCCGAAGCCCTCCCTACAGCAGATCACTCACATCGCCAAT
CAGCTTGGGCTAGAGAAGGATGTGGTTCGAGTATGGTTCTGTAACCGGCGCCAGAAGGGCAAAAGATCAA
GTATTGAGTATTCCCAACGAGAAGAGTATGAGGCTACAGGGACACCTTTCCCAGGGGGGGCTGTATCCTT
TCCTCTGCCCCCAGGTCCCCACTTTGGCACCCCAGGCTATGGAAGCCCCCACTTCACCACACTCTACTCA
GTCCCTTTTCCTGAGGGCGAGGCCTTTCCCTCTGTTCCCGTCACTGCTCTGGGCTCTCCCATGCATTCAA
ACGGGGATCTCAAAATTGTCGCTCCTGTCAAACAAACTCTTAACTTTGATTTACTCAAACTGGCTGGGGA
TGTAGAAAGCAATCCAGGTCCACTCATGGCTGTCAGCGACGCTCTGCTCCCGTCCTTCTCCACGTTCGCG
TCCGGCCCGGCGGGAAGGGAGAAGACACTGCGTCCAGCAGGTGCCCCGACTAACCGTTGGCGTGAGGAAC
TCTCTCACATGAAGCGACTTCCCCCACTTCCCGGCCGCCCCTACGACCTGGCGGCGACGGTGGCCACAGA
CCTGGAGAGTGGCGGAGCTGGTGCAGCTTGCAGCAGTAACAACCCGGCCCTCCTAGCCCGGAGGGAGACC
GAGGAGTTCAACGACCTCCTGGACCTAGACTTTATCCTTTCCAACTCGCTAACCCACCAGGAATCGGTGG
CCGCCACCGTGACCACCTCGGCGTCAGCTTCATCCTCGTCTTCCCCAGCGAGCAGCGGCCCTGCCAGCGC
GCCCTCCACCTGCAGCTTCAGCTATCCGATCCGGGCCGGGGGTGACCCGGGCGTGGCTGCCAGCAACACA
GGTGGAGGGCTCCTCTACAGCCGAGAATCTGCGCCACCTCCCACGGCCCCCTTCAACCTGGCGGACATCA
ATGACGTGAGCCCCTCGGGCGGCTTCGTGGCTGAGCTCCTGCGGCCGGAGTTGGACCCAGTATACATTCC
GCCACAGCAGCCTCAGCCGCCAGGTGGCGGGCTGATGGGCAAGTTTGTGCTGAAGGCGTCTCTGACCACC
CCTGGCAGCGAGTACAGCAGCCCTTCGGTCATCAGTGTTAGCAAAGGAAGCCCAGACGGCAGCCACCCCG
TGGTAGTGGCGCCCTACAGCGGTGGCCCGCCGCGCATGTGCCCCAAGATTAAGCAAGAGGCGGTCCCGTC
CTGCACGGTCAGCCGGTCCCTAGAGGCCCATTTGAGCGCTGGACCCCAGCTCAGCAACGGCCACCGGCCC
AACACACACGACTTCCCCCTGGGGCGGCAGCTCCCCACCAGGACTACCCCTACACTGAGTCCCGAGGAAC
TGCTGAACAGCAGGGACTGTCACCCTGGCCTGCCTCTTCCCCCAGGATTCCATCCCCATCCGGGGCCCAA
CTACCCTCCTTTCCTGCCAGACCAGATGCAGTCACAAGTCCCCTCTCTCCATTATCAAGAGCTCATGCCA
CCGGGTTCCTGCCTGCCAGAGGAGCCCAAGCCAAAGAGGGGAAGAAGGTCGTGGCCCCGGAAAAGAACAG
CCACCCACACTTGTGACTATGCAGGCTGTGGCAAAACCTATACCAAGAGTTCTCATCTCAAGGCACACCT
GCGAACTCACACAGGCGAGAAACCTTACCACTGTGACTGGGACGGCTGTGGGTGGAAATTCGCCCGCTCC
GATGAACTGACCAGGCACTACCGCAAACACACAGGGCACCGGCCCTTTCAGTGCCAGAAGTGCGACAGGG
CCTTTTCCAGGTCGGACCACCTTGCCTTACACATGAAGAGGCACTTTCTCGAGGGCTCGGGCCAGTGTAC
TAATTATGCTCTCTTGAAATTGGCTGGAGATGTTGAGAGCAACCCAGGTCCCGGCGCGCCACTGGATTTC
CTTTGGGCGTTGGAAACCCCGCAGACAGCCACGACGATGCCCCTCAACGTGAACTTCACCAACAGGAACT
ATGACCTCGACTACGACTCCGTACAGCCCTATTTCATCTGCGACGAGGAAGAGAATTTCTATCACCAGCA
ACAGCAGAGCGAGCTGCAGCCGCCCGCGCCCAGTGAGGATATCTGGAAGAAATTCGAGCTGCTTCCCACC
CCGCCCCTGTCCCCGAGCCGCCGCTCCGGGCTCTGCTCTCCATCCTATGTTGCGGTCGCTACGTCCTTCT
CCCCAAGGGAAGACGATGACGGCGGCGGTGGCAACTTCTCCACCGCCGATCAGCTGGAGATGATGACCGA
GTTACTTGGAGGAGACATGGTGAACCAGAGCTTCATCTGCGATCCTGACGACGAGACCTTCATCAAGAAC
ATCATCATCCAGGACTGTATGTGGAGCGGTTTCTCAGCCGCTGCCAAGCTGGTCTCGGAGAAGCTGGCCT
CCTACCAGGCTGCGCGCAAAGACAGCACCAGCCTGAGCCCCGCCCGCGGGCACAGCGTCTGCTCCACCTC
CAGCCTGTACCTGCAGGACCTCACCGCCGCCGCGTCCGAGTGCATTGACCCCTCAGTGGTCTTTCCCTAC
CCGCTCAACGACAGCAGCTCGCCCAAATCCTGTACCTCGTCCGATTCCACGGCCTTCTCTCCTTCCTCGG
ACTCGCTGCTGTCCTCCGAGTCCTCCCCACGGGCCAGCCCTGAGCCCCTAGTGCTGCATGAGGAGACACC
GCCCACCACCAGCAGCGACTCTGAAGAAGAGCAAGAAGATGAGGAAGAAATTGATGTGGTGTCTGTGGAG
AAGAGGCAAACCCCTGCCAAGAGGTCGGAGTCGGGCTCATCTCCATCCCGAGGCCACAGCAAACCTCCGC
ACAGCCCACTGGTCCTCAAGAGGTGCCACGTCTCCACTCACCAGCACAACTACGCCGCACCCCCCTCCAC
AAGGAAGGACTATCCAGCTGCCAAGAGGGCCAAGTTGGACAGTGGCAGGGTCCTGAAGCAGATCAGCAAC
AACCGCAAGTGCTCCAGCCCCAGGTCCTCAGACACGGAGGAAAACGACAAGAGGCGGACACACAACGTCT
TGGAACGTCAGAGGAGGAACGAGCTGAAGCGCAGCTTTTTTGCCCTGCGTGACCAGATCCCTGAATTGGA
AAACAACGAAAAGGCCCCCAAGGTAGTGATCCTCAAAAAAGCCACCGCCTACATCCTGTCCATTCAAGCA
GACGAGCACAAGCTCACCTCTGAAAAGGACTTATTGAGGAAACGACGAGAACAGTTGAAACACAAACTCG
AACAGCTTCGAAACTCTGGTGCAGGGGATCTCAAAATTGTCGCTCCTGTCAAACAAACTCTTAACTTTGA
TTTACTCAAACTGGCTGGGGATGTAGAAAGCAATCCAGGTCCACTCATGAACAATTCGCCCTTCACCATG
TATAACATGATGGAGACGGAGCTGAAGCCGCCGGGCCCGCAGCAAGCTTCGGGGGGCGGCGGCGGAGGAG
GCAACGCCACGGCGGCGGCGACCGGCGGCAACCAGAAGAACAGCCCGGACCGCGTCAAGAGGCCCATGAA
CGCCTTCATGGTATGGTCCCGGGGGCAGCGGCGTAAGATGGCCCAGGAGAACCCCAAGATGCACAACTCG
GAGATCAGCAAGCGCCTGGGCGCGGAGTGGAAACTTTTGTCCGAGACCGAGAAGCGGCCGTTCATCGACG
AGGCCAAGCGGCTGCGCGCTCTGCACATGAAGGAGCACCCGGATTATAAATACCGGCCGCGGCGGAAAAC
CAAGACGCTCATGAAGAAGGATAAGTACACGCTTCCCGGAGGCTTGCTGGCCCCCGGCGGGAACAGCATG
GCGAGCGGGGTTGGGGTGGGCGCCGGCCTGGGTGCGGGCGTGAACCAGCGCATGGACAGCTACGCGCACA
TGAACGGCTGGAGCAACGGCAGCTACAGCATGATGCAGGAGCAGCTGGGCTACCCGCAGCACCCGGGCCT
CAACGCTCACGGCGCGGCACAGATGCAACCGATGCACCGCTACGACGTCAGCGCCCTGCAGTACAACTCC
ATGACCAGCTCGCAGACCTACATGAACGGCTCGCCCACCTACAGCATGTCCTACTCGCAGCAGGGCACCC
CCGGTATGGCGCTGGGCTCCATGGGCTCTGTGGTCAAGTCCGAGGCCAGCTCCAGCCCCCCCGTGGTTAC
CTCTTCCTCCCACTCCAGGGCGCCCTGCCAGGCCGGGGACCTCCGGGACATGATCAGCATGTACCTCCCC
GGCGCCGAGGTGCCGGAGCCCGCTGCGCCCAGTAGACTGCACATGGCCCAGCACTACCAGAGCGGCCCGG
TGCCCGGCACGGCCATTAACGGCACACTGCCCCTGTCGCACATGTGAGGGCTGGAAGGGCGAATTGCCTG
CAGGAATTCGCGGCCGCACTCGAGATATCTAGACCCAGCTTTCTTGTACAAAGTGGTGATCTAGCTAAAA
CGCGGCCTCGAATCGAATTCCGCCCCCCCCCCTCTCCCTCCCCCCCCCCTAACGTTACTGGCCGAAGCCG
CTTGGAATAAGGCCGGTGTGCGTTTGTCTATATGTTATTTTCCACCATATTGCCGTCTTTTGGCAATGTG
AGGGCCCGGAAACCTGGCCCTGTCTTCTTGACGAGCATTCCTAGGGGTCTTTCCCCTCTCGCCAAAGGAA
TGCAAGGTCTGTTGAATGTCGTGAAGGAAGCAGTTCCTCTGGAAGCTTCTTGAAGACAAACAACGTCTGT
AGCGACCCTTTGCAGGCAGCGGAACCCCCCACCTGGCGACAGGTGCCTCTGCGGCCAAAAGCCACGTGTA
TAAGATACACCTGCAAAGGCGGCACAACCCCAGTGCCACGTTGTGAGTTGGATAGTTGTGGAAAGAGTCA
AATGGCTCTCCTCAAGCGTATTCAACAAGGGGCTGAAGGATGCCCAGAAGGTACCCCATTGTATGGGATC
TGATCTGGGGCCTCGGTGCACATGCTTTACATGTGTTTAGTCGAGGTTAAAAAACGTCTAGGCCCCCCGA
ACCACGGGGACGTGGTTTTCCTTTGAAAAACACGATGATAATATGGCCACAACCATGGTGAGCAAGGGCG
AGGAGGATAACATGGCCATCATCAAGGAGTTCATGCGCTTCAAGGTGCACATGGAGGGCTCCGTGAACGG
CCACGAGTTCGAGATCGAGGGCGAGGGCGAGGGCCGCCCCTACGAGGGCACCCAGACCGCCAAGCTGAAG
GTGACCAAGGGTGGCCCCCTGCCCTTCGCCTGGGACATCCTGTCCCCTCAGTTCATGTACGGCTCCAAGG
CCTACGTGAAGCACCCCGCCGACATCCCCGACTACTTGAAGCTGTCCTTCCCCGAGGGCTTCAAGTGGGA
GCGCGTGATGAACTTCGAGGACGGCGGCGTGGTGACCGTGACCCAGGACTCCTCCCTGCAGGACGGCGAG
TTCATCTACAAGGTGAAGCTGCGCGGCACCAACTTCCCCTCCGACGGCCCCGTAATGCAGAAGAAGACCA
TGGGCTGGGAGGCCTCCTCCGAGCGGATGTACCCCGAGGACGGCGCCCTGAAGGGCGAGATCAAGCAGAG
GCTGAAGCTGAAGGACGGCGGCCACTACGACGCTGAGGTCAAGACCACCTACAAGGCCAAGAAGCCCGTG
CAGCTGCCCGGCGCCTACAACGTCAACATCAAGTTGGACATCACCTCCCACAACGAGGACTACACCATCG
TGGAACAGTACGAACGCGCCGAGGGCCGCCACTCCACCGGCGGCATGGACGAGCTGTACAAGTAAAGCGG
CCGCGATCTTTTTCCCTCTGCCAAAAATTATGGGGACATCATGAAGCCCCTTGAGCATCTGACTTCTGGC
TAATAAAGGAAATTTATTTTCATTGCAATAGTGTGTTGGAATTTTTTGTGTCTCTCACTCGGAAGGACAT
ATGGGAGGGCAAATCATTTAAAACATCAGAATGAGTATTTGGTTTAGAGTTTGGCAACATATGCCATATG
CTGGCTGCCATGAACAAAGGTGGCTATAAAGAGGTCATCAGTATATGAAACAGCCCCCTGCTGTCCATTC
CTTATTCCATAGAAAAGCCTTGACTTGAGGTTAGATTTTTTTTATATTTTGTTTTGTGTTATTTTTTTCT
TTAACATCCCTAAAATTTTCCTTACATGTTTTACTAGCCAGATTTTTCCTCCTCTCCTGACTACTCCCAG
TCATAGCTGTCCCTCTTCTCTTATGAAGATCCCTCGACCTGCAGGAATTCGATTACTTAAGCCTAGGATC
CAGATCTGTACATTCGAATCGATGAATTCGTTAACCATGGAAGCTTCTGCAGCGGCCGCACTAGAGGTAC
CCGTTACATAACTTACGGTAAATGGCCCGCCTGGCTGACCGCCCAACGACCCCCGCCCATTGACGTCAAT
AGTAACGCCAATAGGGACTTTCCATTGACGTCAATGGGTGGAGTATTTACGGTAAACTGCCCACTTGGCA
GTACATCAAGTGTATCATATGCCAAGTACGCCCCCTATTGACGTCAATGACGGTAAATGGCCCGCCTGGC
ATTGTGCCCAGTACATGACCTTATGGGACTTTCCTACTTGGCAGTACATCTACGTATTAGTCATCGCTAT
TACCATGGTCGAGGTGAGCCCCACGTTCTGCTTCACTCTCCCCATCTCCCCCCCCTCCCCACCCCCAATT
TTGTATTTATTTATTTTTTAATTATTTTGTGCAGCGATGGGGGCGGGGGGGGGGGGGGGGCGCGCGCCAG
GCGGGGCGGGGCGGGGCGAGGGGCGGGGCGGGGCGAGGCGGAGAGGTGCGGCGGCAGCCAATCAGAGCGG
CGCGCTCCGAAAGTTTCCTTTTATGGCGAGGCGGCGGCGGCGGCGGCCCTATAAAAAGCGAAGCGCGCGG
CGGGCGGGAGTCGCTGCGACGCTGCCTTCGCCCCGTGCCCCGCTCCGCCGCCGCCTCGCGCCGCCCGCCC
CGGCTCTGACTGACCGCGTTACTCCCACAGGTGAGCGGGCGGGACGGCCCTTCTCCTCCGGGCTGTAATT
AGCTGAGCAAGAGGTAAGGGTTTAAGGGATGGTTGGTTGGTGGGGTATTAATGTTTAATTACCTGGAGCA
CCTGCCTGAAATCACTTTTTTTCAGGTTGGACCGGTGCCACCATGGATGCTAAGTCACTAACTGCCTGGT
CCCGGACACTGGTGACCTTCAAGGATGTATTTGTGGACTTCACCAGGGAGGAGTGGAAGCTGCTGGACAC
TGCTCAGCAGATCGTGTACAGAAATGTGATGCTGGAGAACTATAAGAACCTGGTTTCCTTGGGTTATCAG
CTTACTAAGCCAGATGTGATCCTCCGGTTGGAGAAGGGAGAAGAGCCCGGCGGTTCCGGCGGAGGGTCGA
TGGACAAGAAGTACAGCATCGGCCTGGCCATCGGCACCAACTCTGTGGGCTGGGCCGTGATCACCGACGA
GTACAAGGTGCCCAGCAAGAAATTCAAGGTGCTGGGCAACACCGACCGGCACAGCATCAAGAAGAACCTG
ATCGGCGCCCTGCTGTTCGACAGCGGAGAAACAGCCGAGGCCACCCGGCTGAAGAGAACCGCCAGAAGAA
GATACACCAGACGGAAGAACCGGATCTGCTATCTGCAAGAGATCTTCAGCAACGAGATGGCCAAGGTGGA
CGACAGCTTCTTCCACAGACTGGAAGAGTCCTTCCTGGTGGAAGAGGATAAGAAGCACGAGCGGCACCCC
ATCTTCGGCAACATCGTGGACGAGGTGGCCTACCACGAGAAGTACCCCACCATCTACCACCTGAGAAAGA
AACTGGTGGACAGCACCGACAAGGCCGACCTGCGGCTGATCTATCTGGCCCTGGCCCACATGATCAAGTT
CCGGGGCCACTTCCTGATCGAGGGCGACCTGAACCCCGACAACAGCGACGTGGACAAGCTGTTCATCCAG
CTGGTGCAGACCTACAACCAGCTGTTCGAGGAAAACCCCATCAACGCCAGCGGCGTGGACGCCAAGGCCA
TCCTGTCTGCCAGACTGAGCAAGAGCAGACGGCTGGAAAATCTGATCGCCCAGCTGCCCGGCGAGAAGAA
GAATGGCCTGTTCGGCAACCTGATTGCCCTGAGCCTGGGCCTGACCCCCAACTTCAAGAGCAACTTCGAC
CTGGCCGAGGATGCCAAACTGCAGCTGAGCAAGGACACCTACGACGACGACCTGGACAACCTGCTGGCCC
AGATCGGCGACCAGTACGCCGACCTGTTTCTGGCCGCCAAGAACCTGTCCGACGCCATCCTGCTGAGCGA
CATCCTGAGAGTGAACACCGAGATCACCAAGGCCCCCCTGAGCGCCTCTATGATCAAGAGATACGACGAG
CACCACCAGGACCTGACCCTGCTGAAAGCTCTCGTGCGGCAGCAGCTGCCTGAGAAGTACAAAGAGATTT
TCTTCGACCAGAGCAAGAACGGCTACGCCGGCTACATCGATGGCGGAGCCAGCCAGGAAGAGTTCTACAA
GTTCATCAAGCCCATCCTGGAAAAGATGGACGGCACCGAGGAACTGCTCGTGAAGCTGAACAGAGAGGAC
CTGCTGCGGAAGCAGCGGACCTTCGACAACGGCAGCATCCCCCACCAGATCCACCTGGGAGAGCTGCACG
CCATTCTGCGGCGGCAGGAAGATTTTTACCCATTCCTGAAGGACAACCGGGAAAAGATCGAGAAGATCCT
GACCTTCCGCATCCCCTACTACGTGGGCCCTCTGGCCAGGGGAAACAGCAGATTCGCCTGGATGACCAGA
AAGAGCGAGGAAACCATCACCCCCTGGAACTTCGAGGAAGTGGTGGACAAGGGCGCCAGCGCCCAGAGCT
TCATCGAGCGGATGACCAACTTCGATAAGAACCTGCCCAACGAGAAGGTGCTGCCCAAGCACAGCCTGCT
GTACGAGTACTTCACCGTGTACAACGAGCTGACCAAAGTGAAATACGTGACCGAGGGAATGAGAAAGCCC
GCCTTCCTGAGCGGCGAGCAGAAAAAAGCCATCGTGGACCTGCTGTTCAAGACCAACCGGAAAGTGACCG
TGAAGCAGCTGAAAGAGGACTACTTCAAGAAAATCGAGTGCTTCGACTCCGTGGAAATCTCCGGCGTGGA
AGATCGGTTCAACGCCTCCCTGGGCACATACCACGATCTGCTGAAAATTATCAAGGACAAGGACTTCCTG
GACAATGAGGAAAACGAGGACATTCTGGAAGATATCGTGCTGACCCTGACACTGTTTGAGGACAGAGAGA
TGATCGAGGAACGGCTGAAAACCTATGCCCACCTGTTCGACGACAAAGTGATGAAGCAGCTGAAGCGGCG
GAGATACACCGGCTGGGGCAGGCTGAGCCGGAAGCTGATCAACGGCATCCGGGACAAGCAGTCCGGCAAG
ACAATCCTGGATTTCCTGAAGTCCGACGGCTTCGCCAACAGAAACTTCATGCAGCTGATCCACGACGACA
GCCTGACCTTTAAAGAGGACATCCAGAAAGCCCAGGTGTCCGGCCAGGGCGATAGCCTGCACGAGCACAT
TGCCAATCTGGCCGGCAGCCCCGCCATTAAGAAGGGCATCCTGCAGACAGTGAAGGTGGTGGACGAGCTC
GTGAAAGTGATGGGCCGGCACAAGCCCGAGAACATCGTGATCGAAATGGCCAGAGAGAACCAGACCACCC
AGAAGGGACAGAAGAACAGCCGCGAGAGAATGAAGCGGATCGAAGAGGGCATCAAAGAGCTGGGCAGCCA
GATCCTGAAAGAACACCCCGTGGAAAACACCCAGCTGCAGAACGAGAAGCTGTACCTGTACTACCTGCAG
AATGGGCGGGATATGTACGTGGACCAGGAACTGGACATCAACCGGCTGTCCGACTACGATGTGGACGCTA
TCGTGCCTCAGAGCTTTCTGAAGGACGACTCCATCGATAACAAAGTGCTGACTCGGAGCGACAAGAACCG
GGGCAAGAGCGACAACGTGCCCTCCGAAGAGGTCGTGAAGAAGATGAAGAACTACTGGCGCCAGCTGCTG
AATGCCAAGCTGATTACCCAGAGGAAGTTCGACAATCTGACCAAGGCCGAGAGAGGCGGCCTGAGCGAAC
TGGATAAGGCCGGCTTCATCAAGAGACAGCTGGTGGAAACCCGGCAGATCACAAAGCACGTGGCACAGAT
CCTGGACTCCCGGATGAACACTAAGTACGACGAGAACGACAAACTGATCCGGGAAGTGAAAGTGATCACC
CTGAAGTCCAAGCTGGTGTCCGATTTCCGGAAGGATTTCCAGTTTTACAAAGTGCGCGAGATCAACAACT
ACCACCACGCCCACGACGCCTACCTGAACGCCGTCGTGGGAACCGCCCTGATCAAAAAGTACCCTAAGCT
GGAAAGCGAGTTCGTGTACGGCGACTACAAGGTGTACGACGTGCGGAAGATGATCGCCAAGAGCGAGCAG
GAAATCGGCAAGGCTACCGCCAAGTACTTCTTCTACAGCAACATCATGAACTTTTTCAAGACCGAGATTA
CCCTGGCCAACGGCGAGATCCGGAAGCGGCCTCTGATCGAGACAAACGGCGAAACAGGCGAGATCGTGTG
GGATAAGGGCCGGGACTTTGCCACCGTGCGGAAAGTGCTGTCTATGCCCCAAGTGAATATCGTGAAAAAG
ACCGAGGTGCAGACAGGCGGCTTCAGCAAAGAGTCTATCCTGCCCAAGAGGAACAGCGACAAGCTGATCG
CCAGAAAGAAGGACTGGGACCCTAAGAAGTACGGCGGCTTCGACAGCCCCACCGTGGCCTATTCTGTGCT
GGTGGTGGCCAAAGTGGAAAAGGGCAAGTCCAAGAAACTGAAGAGTGTGAAAGAGCTGCTGGGGATCACC
ATCATGGAAAGAAGCAGCTTCGAGAAGAATCCCATCGACTTTCTGGAAGCCAAGGGCTACAAAGAAGTGA
AAAAGGACCTGATCATCAAGCTGCCTAAGTACTCCCTGTTCGAGCTGGAAAACGGCCGGAAGAGAATGCT
GGCCTCTGCCGGCGAACTGCAGAAGGGAAACGAACTGGCCCTGCCCTCCAAATATGTGAACTTCCTGTAC
CTGGCCAGCCACTATGAGAAGCTGAAGGGCTCCCCCGAGGATAATGAGCAGAAACAGCTGTTTGTGGAAC
AGCACAAACACTACCTGGACGAGATCATCGAGCAGATCAGCGAGTTCTCCAAGAGAGTGATCCTGGCCGA
CGCTAATCTGGACAAGGTGCTGAGCGCCTACAACAAGCACAGAGACAAGCCTATCAGAGAGCAGGCCGAG
AATATCATCCACCTGTTTACCCTGACCAATCTGGGAGCCCCTGCCGCCTTCAAGTACTTTGACACCACCA
TCGACCGGAAGAGGTACACCAGCACCAAAGAGGTGCTGGACGCCACCCTGATCCACCAGAGCATCACCGG
CCTGTACGAGACACGGATCGACCTGTCTCAGCTGGGAGGCGACGCCTATCCCTATGACGTGCCCGATTAT
GCCAGCCTGGGCAGCGGCTCCCCCAAGAAAAAACGCAAGGTGGAAGATCCTAAGAAAAAGCGGAAAGTGG
ACGGCATTGGTAGTGGGAGCAACGGCAGCAGCGGATCCGAATTCCTAGAGCTCGCTGATCAGCCTCGACT
GTGCCTTCTAGTTGCCAGCCATCTGTTGTTTGCCCCTCCCCCGTGCCTTCCTTGACCCTGGAAGGTGCCA
CTCCCACTGTCCTTTCCTAATAAAATGAGGAAATTGCATCGCATTGTCTGAGTAGGTGTCATTCTATTCT
GGGGGGTGGGGTGGGGCAGGACAGCAAGGGGGAGGATTGGGAAGAGAATAGCAGGCATGCTGGGGAGCGG
CCGCACTAGTCTAGTCTAGAGCGATCGCCCGGGTTTAAACGCTAGCCAACAAGCTCGTCATCGCTTTGCA
GAAGAGCAGAGAGGATATGCTCATCGTCTAAAGAACTACCCATTTTATTATATATTAGTCACGATATCTA
TAACAAGAAAATATATATATAATAAGTTATCACGTAAGTAGAACATGAAATAACAATATAATTATCGTAT
GAGTTAAATCTTAAAAGTCACGTAAAAGATAATCATGCGTCATTTTGACTCACGCGGTCGTTATAGTTCA
AAATCAGTGACACTTACCGCATTGACAAGCACGCCTCACGGGAGCTCCAAGCGGCGACTGAGATGTCCTA
AATGCACAGCGACGGATTCGCGCTATTTAGAAAGAGAGAGCAATATTTCAAGAATGCATGCGTCAATTTT
ACGCAGACTATCTTTCTAGGGTTAAAAAAGATTTGCGCTTTACTCGACCTAAACTTTAAACACGTCATAG
AATCTTCGTTTGACAAAAACCACATTGTGGCCAAGCTGTGTGACGCGACGCGCGCTAAAGAATGGCAAAC
CAAGTCGCGCGAGGTACCCAGCTTTTGTTCCCTTTAGTGAGGGTTAATTCCGAGCTTGGCGTAATCATGG
TCATAGCTGTTTCCTGTGTGAAATTGTTATCCGCTCACAATTCCACACAACATACGAGCCGGAAGCATAA
AGTGTAAAGCCTGGGGTGCCTAATGAGTGAGCTAACTCACATTAATTGCGTTGCGCTCACTGCCCGCTTT
CCAGTCGGGAAACCTGTCGTGCCAGCTGCATTAATGAATCGGCCAACGCGCGGGGAGAGGCGGTTTGCGT
ATTGGGCGCTCTTCCGCTTCCTCGCTCACTGACTCGCTGCGCTCGGTCGTTCGGCTGCGGCGAGCGGTAT
CAGCTCACTCAAAGGCGGTAATACGGTTATCCACAGAATCAGGGGATAACGCAGGAAAGAACATGTGAGC
AAAAGGCCAGCAAAAGGCCAGGAACCGTAAAAAGGCCGCGTTGCTGGCGTTTTTCCATAGGCTCCGCCCC
CCTGACGAGCATCACAAAAATCGACGCTCAAGTCAGAGGTGGCGAAACCCGACAGGACTATAAAGATACC
AGGCGTTTCCCCCTGGAAGCTCCCTCGTGCGCTCTCCTGTTCCGACCCTGCCGCTTACCGGATACCTGTC
CGCCTTTCTCCCTTCGGGAAGCGTGGCGCTTTCTCATAGCTCACGCTGTAGGTATCTCAGTTCGGTGTAG
GTCGTTCGCTCCAAGCTGGGCTGTGTGCACGAACCCCCCGTTCAGCCCGACCGCTGCGCCTTATCCGGTA
ACTATCGTCTTGAGTCCAACCCGGTAAGACACGACTTATCGCCACTGGCAGCAGCCACTGGTAACAGGAT
TAGCAGAGCGAGGTATGTAGGCGGTGCTACAGAGTTCTTGAAGTGGTGGCCTAACTACGGCTACACTAGA
AGGACAGTATTTGGTATCTGCGCTCTGCTGAAGCCAGTTACCTTCGGAAAAAGAGTTGGTAGCTCTTGAT
CCGGCAAACAAACCACCGCTGGTAGCGGTGGTTTTTTTGTTTGCAAGCAGCAGATTACGCGCAGAAAAAA
AGGATCTCAAGAAGATCCTTTGATCTTTTCTACGGGGTCTGACGCTCAGTGGAACGAAAACTCACGTTAA
GGGATTTTGGTCATGAGATTATCAAAAAGGATCTTCACCTAGATCCTTTTAAATTAAAAATGAAGTTTTA
AATCAATCTAAAGTATATATGAGTAAACTTGGTCTGACAGTTACCAATGCTTAATCAGTGAGGCACCTAT
CTCAGCGATCTGTCTATTTCGTTCATCCATAGTTGCCTGACTCCCCGTCGTGTAGATAACTACGATACGG
GAGGGCTTACCATCTGGCCCCAGTGCTGCAATGATACCGCGAGACCCACGCTCACCGGCTCCAGATTTAT
CAGCAATAAACCAGCCAGCCGGAAGGGCCGAGCGCAGAAGTGGTCCTGCAACTTTATCCGCCTCCATCCA
GTCTATTAATTGTTGCCGGGAAGCTAGAGTAAGTAGTTCGCCAGTTAATAGTTTGCGCAACGTTGTTGCC
ATTGCTACAGGCATCGTGGTGTCACGCTCGTCGTTTGGTATGGCTTCATTCAGCTCCGGTTCCCAACGAT
CAAGGCGAGTTACATGATCCCCCATGTTGTGCAAAAAAGCGGTTAGCTCCTTCGGTCCTCCGATCGTTGT
CAGAAGTAAGTTGGCCGCAGTGTTATCACTCATGGTTATGGCAGCACTGCATAATTCTCTTACTGTCATG
CCATCCGTAAGATGCTTTTCTGTGACTGGTGAGTACTCAACCAAGTCATTCTGAGAATAGTGTATGCGGC
GACCGAGTTGCTCTTGCCCGGCGTCAATACGGGATAATACCGCGCCACATAGCAGAACTTTAAAAGTGCT
CATCATTGGAAAACGTTCTTCGGGGCGAAAACTCTCAAGGATCTTACCGCTGTTGAGATCCAGTTCGATG
TAACCCACTCGTGCACCCAACTGATCTTCAGCATCTTTTACTTTCACCAGCGTTTCTGGGTGAGCAAAAA
CAGGAAGGCAAAATGCCGCAAAAAAGGGAATAAGGGCGACACGGAAATGTTGAATACTCATACTCTTCCT
TTTTCAATATTATTGAAGCATTTATCAGGGTTATTGTCTCATGAGCGGATACATATTTGAATGTATTTAG
AAAAATAAACAAATAGGGGTTCCGCGCACATTTCCCCGAAAAGTGCCACCTG
Features (pLannotate 1.2.2; 37 found; start..end, strand, type, name):
      3..458     -  rep_origin     f1 ori (sequence partly withheld): f1 bacteriophage origin of replication; arrow indicates direction of (+) strand synthesis
    466..623     -  CDS            lacZα (fragment): LacZα fragment of β-galactosidase; lacZ fragment
    626..644     +  promoter       T7 promoter: promoter for bacteriophage T7 RNA polymerase
   1144..1164    +  promoter       tight TRE promoter (fragment): Tet-responsive promoter PTight, consisting of seven tet operator sequences followed by the minimal CMV promoter
   1181..1201    +  promoter       tight TRE promoter (fragment): Tet-responsive promoter PTight, consisting of seven tet operator sequences followed by the minimal CMV promoter
   1218..1238    +  promoter       tight TRE promoter (fragment): Tet-responsive promoter PTight, consisting of seven tet operator sequences followed by the minimal CMV promoter
   1255..1275    +  promoter       tight TRE promoter (fragment): Tet-responsive promoter PTight, consisting of seven tet operator sequences followed by the minimal CMV promoter
   1292..1312    +  promoter       tight TRE promoter (fragment): Tet-responsive promoter PTight, consisting of seven tet operator sequences followed by the minimal CMV promoter
   1329..1349    +  promoter       tight TRE promoter (fragment): Tet-responsive promoter PTight, consisting of seven tet operator sequences followed by the minimal CMV promoter
   1366..1386    +  promoter       tight TRE promoter (fragment): Tet-responsive promoter PTight, consisting of seven tet operator sequences followed by the minimal CMV promoter
   1403..1423    +  promoter       tight TRE promoter (fragment): Tet-responsive promoter PTight, consisting of seven tet operator sequences followed by the minimal CMV promoter
   1431..1476    +  promoter       TRE3GV promoter (fragment): 3rd-generation Tet-responsive promoter that can be activated by binding of Tet-On® 3G, optimized for retroviral and lentiviral vectors
   1548..1572    +  protein_bind   attB1: mutant version of attB; recombination site for the Gateway® BP reaction BP Clonase™
   1645..2700    +  CDS            Pou5f1: PO5F1_MOUSE - Also known as Oct-3, Oct-4, Otf-3, Otf3. Experimental evidence at protein level: Swiss-Prot protein existence level 1. Transcription factor that binds to the octamer motif (5'- ATTTGCAT-3') (PubMed:1972777, PubMed:1690859, PubMed:1967980, PubMed:17525163, PubMed:23376973). Forms a trimeric complex with SOX2 or SOX15 on DNA and controls the expression of a number of genes involved in embryonic development such as YES1, FGF4, UTF1 and ZFP206 (PubMed:15863505, PubMed:17097055, PubMed:17496161, PubMed:19740739). Critical for early embryogenesis and for embryonic stem cell pluripotenc
   2794..4215    +  CDS            Klf4: KLF4_MOUSE - Also known as Ezf, Gklf, Zie. Experimental evidence at protein level: Swiss-Prot protein existence level 1. Transcription factor; can act both as activator and as repressor. Binds the 5'-CACCC-3' core sequence. Binds to the promoter region of its own gene and can activate its own transcription. Regulates the expression of key transcription factors during embryonic development. Plays an important role in maintaining embryonic stem cells, and in preventing their differentiation. Required for establishing the barrier function of the skin and for postnatal maturation and maintenance o
   4231..4290    +  CDS            E2A: 2A peptide from equine rhinitis A virus polyprotein Eukaryotic ribosomes fail to insert a peptide bond between the Gly and Pro residues, yielding separate polypeptides.
   4345..5661    +  CDS            Myc: MYC_MOUSE - Experimental evidence at protein level: Swiss-Prot protein existence level 1. Transcription factor that binds DNA in a non-specific manner, yet also specifically recognizes the core sequence 5'-CAC[GA]TG-3'. Activates the transcription of growth-related genes. Binds to the VEGFA promoter, promoting VEGFA production and subsequent sprouting angiogenesis. Regulator of somatic reprogramming, controls self-renewal of embryonic stem cells. Functions with TAF6L to activate target gene expression through RNA polymerase II pause release (PubMed:31005419). From Mus musculus (Mouse).
   5776..6732    +  CDS            Sox2: SOX2_MOUSE - Also known as Sox-2. Experimental evidence at protein level: Swiss-Prot protein existence level 1. Transcription factor that forms a trimeric complex with POU5F1 (OCT3/4) on DNA and controls the expression of a number of genes involved in embryonic development such as YES1, FGF4, UTF1 and ZFP206 (PubMed:15863505, PubMed:17097055, PubMed:19740739). Binds to the proximal enhancer region of NANOG (PubMed:15863505). Critical for early embryogenesis and for embryonic stem cell pluripotency (By similarity). Downstream SRRT target that mediates the promotion of neural stem cell self-rene
   6791..6815    -  protein_bind   attB2: mutant version of attB; recombination site for the Gateway® BP reaction BP Clonase™
   6857..7429    +  misc_feature   IRES: internal ribosome entry site (IRES) of the encephalomyocarditis virus (EMCV)
   7443..8150    +  CDS            mCherry: mCherry is a basic (constitutively fluorescent) red fluorescent protein published in 2004, derived from Discosoma sp.. It is reported to be a very rapidly-maturing monomer with low acid sensitivity.
   8230..8285    +  polyA_signal   β-globin poly(A) signal: rabbit β-globin polyadenylation signal (Gil and Proudfoot, 1987)
   8720..9005    +  enhancer       CMV enhancer: human cytomegalovirus immediate early enhancer; contains an 18-bp deletion relative to the standard CMV enhancer
   9007..9284    +  promoter       chicken β-actin promoter: No description available
   9285..9513    +  intron         hybrid intron: hybrid between chicken β-actin (CBA) and minute virus of mice (MMV) introns (Gray et al., 2011)
   9561..9746    +  CDS            KRAB: Krüppel-associated box (KRAB) transcriptional repression domain from the human zinc finger protein ZNF10 (Margolin et al., 1994)
   9768..13871   +  CDS            Cas9: Cas9 (Csn1) endonuclease from the Streptococcus pyogenes Type II CRISPR/Cas system generates RNA-guided double strand breaks in DNA
  14037..14148   +  polyA_signal   bGH poly(A) signal: bovine growth hormone polyadenylation signal
  14690..14821   +  CDS            FP (fragment): FP25_NPVAC - Experimental evidence at protein level: Swiss-Prot protein existence level 1. From Autographa californica nuclear polyhedrosis virus (AcMNPV).
  14839..14857   -  promoter       T3 promoter: promoter for bacteriophage T3 RNA polymerase
  14900..14922   -  protein_bind   lac operator (fragment): The lac repressor binds to the lac operator to inhibit transcription in E. coli. This inhibition can be relieved by adding lactose or isopropyl-β-D-thiogalactopyranoside (IPTG). lac repressor encoded by lacI
  14926..14956   -  promoter       lac promoter: promoter for the E. coli lac operon
  14971..14992   -  protein_bind   CAP binding site: CAP binding activates transcription in the presence of cAMP. E. coli catabolite activator protein
  15005..15097   -  CDS            lacI (fragment): lac repressor; lacI; The lac repressor binds to the lac operator to inhibit transcription in E. coli. This inhibition can be relieved by adding lactose or isopropyl-β-D-thiogalactopyranoside (IPTG).
  15280..15868   -  rep_origin     ori: high-copy-number ColE1/pMB1/pBR322/pUC origin of replication
  16039..16899   -  CDS            AmpR: β-lactamase; bla; confers resistance to ampicillin, carbenicillin, and related antibiotics
  16900..17004   -  promoter       AmpR promoter: bla
