[The description below was written by a language model from this plasmid's Addgene catalogue record and pLannotate feature annotations shown in this document.]
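Description:
PB-TAC-OKMS-KRAB-dCas9 is a roughly 17 kb piggyBac transposon plasmid for mammalian expression. It combines inducible delivery of mouse reprogramming factors with a constitutive CRISPR interference effector. It is built on the PB-TAC-KRAB-dCas9 backbone and is propagated in E. coli through a high-copy ColE1/pUC-type origin with ampicillin selection (AmpR). An f1 origin, lacZα/lac promoter remnants and T7/T3 promoters are left over from the cloning-vector scaffold. The piggyBac terminal repeats are not annotated in the feature table. A short baculovirus FP25 fragment near the 3′ end of the payload is probably sequence flanking a transposon arm. Genomic integration would need piggyBac transposase supplied from another source, since none is annotated here.

The first payload unit is driven by a Tet-responsive promoter, annotated as repeated tet operator fragments followed by a minimal promoter. Downstream, Gateway attB1 and attB2 sites flank the OKMS polycistron, which encodes Oct4 (Pou5f1), Klf4, c-Myc and Sox2. The Klf4 used covers residues 10–483, an N-terminally shortened form. An E2A peptide is annotated between Klf4 and Myc, and the other junctions are probably also 2A-type linkers, although the table does not label them. An EMCV IRES–mCherry follows and reports cassette induction, and the unit ends in a rabbit β-globin poly(A) signal. No tet transactivator appears in the annotation, so doxycycline responsiveness presumably depends on one provided separately.

The second unit uses a CAG-type promoter (CMV enhancer, chicken β-actin promoter and intron) to express the ZNF10 KRAB repressor domain fused to Cas9 constitutively, terminated by a bGH poly(A) signal. The catalogue record describes this Cas9 as the nuclease-dead dCas9. No guide RNA cassette is annotated. The depositor notes that repository sequencing could not fully resolve the CAG region. The construct allows dox-induced iPSC reprogramming of mouse cells alongside guide-directed gene repression.
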