Addgene plasmid #120356: PB-TAC-OKMS-KRAB-dCas9
Purpose: piggyBac transposon for dox-inducible expression of the OKMS (Oct4, Klf4[10-483], c-Myc, Sox2) polycistronic reprogramming cassette (with mCherry). KRAB-dCas9 is constitutively expressed.
Depositing lab: Knut Woltjen. Depositing organization: Kyoto University, Center for iPS Cell Research and Application. Publication: OVOL1 Influences the Determination and Expansion of iPSC Reprogramming Intermediates. Kagawa H, Shimamoto R, Kim SI, Oceguera-Yanez F, Yamamoto T, Schroeder T, Woltjen K. Stem Cell Reports. 2018 Dec 28. pii: S2213-6711(18)30527-7. doi: 10.1016/j.stemcr.2018.12.008. PubMed 30639212.
Backbone
  Vector backbone: PB-TAC-KRAB-dCas9
  Vector type: Mammalian Expression, CRISPR ; piggyBac transposon
Growth in bacteria
  Bacterial resistance: Ampicillin, 100 μg/mL
  Growth temperature: 37°C
  Growth strain: DH5alpha
  Copy number: High Copy
Gene/Insert
  Gene/Insert name: OKMS cassette
  Species: M. musculus (mouse)
  Mutation: Klf4 [10-483]
Terms and licenses: Academic/Nonprofit Terms; Industry Terms: Not Available to Industry
Depositor comments: Please Note: Addgene NGS is unable to fully resolve the CAG promoter sequence. Please refer to depositor's provided sequence for this section of the plasmid.
How to cite: PB-TAC-OKMS-KRAB-dCas9 was a gift from Knut Woltjen (Addgene plasmid # 120356 ; http://n2t.net/addgene:120356 ; RRID:Addgene_120356)
