LOCUS       Exported 17028 bp ds-DNA circular SYN 13-MAY-2021
DEFINITION  piggyBac transposon for dox-inducible expression of the OKMS (Oct4,
            Klf4[10-483], c-Myc, Sox2) polycistronic reprogramming cassette
            (with mCherry). KRAB-dCas9 is constitutively expressed..
ACCESSION   .
VERSION     .
KEYWORDS    PB-TAC-OKMS-KRAB-dCas9
SOURCE      synthetic DNA construct
  ORGANISM  synthetic DNA construct
REFERENCE   1 (bases 1 to 17028)
  AUTHORS   Kagawa H, Shimamoto R, Kim SI, Oceguera-Yanez F, Yamamoto T,
            Schroeder T, Woltjen K
  TITLE     OVOL1 Influences the Determination and Expansion of iPSC
            Reprogramming Intermediates.
  JOURNAL   Stem Cell Reports. 2018 Dec 28. pii: S2213-6711(18)30527-7. doi:
            10.1016/j.stemcr.2018.12.008.
  PUBMED    30639212
REFERENCE   2 (bases 1 to 17028)
  AUTHORS   .
  TITLE     Direct Submission
  JOURNAL   Exported May 13, 2021 from SnapGene Server 1.1.58
            http://www.snapgene.com
FEATURES             Location/Qualifiers
     source          1..17028
                     /organism="synthetic DNA construct"
                     /mol_type="other DNA"
     rep_origin      complement(1..456)
                     /direction=LEFT
                     /label=f1 ori
                     /note="f1 bacteriophage origin of replication; arrow
                     indicates direction of (+) strand synthesis"
     primer_bind     complement(138..159)
                     /label=F1ori-F
                     /note="F1 origin, forward primer"
     primer_bind     350..369
                     /label=F1ori-R
                     /note="F1 origin, reverse primer"
     primer_bind     583..605
                     /label=M13/pUC Forward
                     /note="In lacZ gene"
     primer_bind     597..614
                     /label=M13 Forward
                     /note="In lacZ gene. Also called M13-F20 or M13 (-21)
                     Forward"
     primer_bind     598..614
                     /label=M13 fwd
                     /note="common sequencing primer, one of multiple similar
                     variants"
     primer_bind     621..640
                     /label=T7
                     /note="T7 promoter, forward primer"
     promoter        621..639
                     /label=T7 promoter
                     /note="promoter for bacteriophage T7 RNA polymerase"
     repeat_region   706..768
                     /label=piggyBac right (3') inverted repeat
                     /note="piggyBac transposon-specific inverted terminal
                     repeat sequence (ITR)"
     protein_bind    1140..1158
                     /gene="tetO"
                     /label=tet operator
                     /bound_moiety="tetracycline repressor TetR"
                     /note="bacterial operator O2 for the tetR and tetA genes"
     protein_bind    1177..1195
                     /gene="tetO"
                     /label=tet operator
                     /bound_moiety="tetracycline repressor TetR"
                     /note="bacterial operator O2 for the tetR and tetA genes"
     protein_bind    1214..1232
                     /gene="tetO"
                     /label=tet operator
                     /bound_moiety="tetracycline repressor TetR"
                     /note="bacterial operator O2 for the tetR and tetA genes"
     protein_bind    1251..1269
                     /gene="tetO"
                     /label=tet operator
                     /bound_moiety="tetracycline repressor TetR"
                     /note="bacterial operator O2 for the tetR and tetA genes"
     protein_bind    1288..1306
                     /gene="tetO"
                     /label=tet operator
                     /bound_moiety="tetracycline repressor TetR"
                     /note="bacterial operator O2 for the tetR and tetA genes"
     protein_bind    1325..1343
                     /gene="tetO"
                     /label=tet operator
                     /bound_moiety="tetracycline repressor TetR"
                     /note="bacterial operator O2 for the tetR and tetA genes"
     protein_bind    1362..1380
                     /gene="tetO"
                     /label=tet operator
                     /bound_moiety="tetracycline repressor TetR"
                     /note="bacterial operator O2 for the tetR and tetA genes"
     protein_bind    1399..1417
                     /gene="tetO"
                     /label=tet operator
                     /bound_moiety="tetracycline repressor TetR"
                     /note="bacterial operator O2 for the tetR and tetA genes"
     primer_bind     1439..1463
                     /label=LNCX
                     /note="Human CMV promoter, forward primer"
     protein_bind    1543..1567
                     /gene="mutant version of attB"
                     /label=attB1
                     /bound_moiety="BP Clonase(TM)"
                     /note="recombination site for the Gateway(R) BP reaction"
     CDS             2720..2785
                     /codon_start=1
                     /product="2A peptide from foot-and-mouth disease virus
                     polyprotein"
                     /label=F2A
                     /note="Eukaryotic ribosomes fail to insert a peptide bond
                     between the Gly and Pro residues, yielding separate
                     polypeptides."
                     /translation="VKQTLNFDLLKLAGDVESNPGP"
     CDS             4226..4285
                     /codon_start=1
                     /product="2A peptide from equine rhinitis A virus
                     polyprotein"
                     /label=E2A
                     /note="Eukaryotic ribosomes fail to insert a peptide bond
                     between the Gly and Pro residues, yielding separate
                     polypeptides."
                     /translation="QCTNYALLKLAGDVESNPGP"
     CDS             5681..5746
                     /codon_start=1
                     /product="2A peptide from foot-and-mouth disease virus
                     polyprotein"
                     /label=F2A
                     /note="Eukaryotic ribosomes fail to insert a peptide bond
                     between the Gly and Pro residues, yielding separate
                     polypeptides."
                     /translation="VKQTLNFDLLKLAGDVESNPGP"
     protein_bind    complement(6786..6810)
                     /gene="mutant version of attB"
                     /label=attB2
                     /bound_moiety="BP Clonase(TM)"
                     /note="recombination site for the Gateway(R) BP reaction"
     misc_feature    6852..7438
                     /label=IRES2
                     /note="internal ribosome entry site (IRES) of the
                     encephalomyocarditis virus (EMCV)"
     primer_bind     complement(7019..7036)
                     /label=IRES reverse
                     /note="IRES internal ribosome entry site, reverse primer.
                     Also called pCDH-rev"
     primer_bind     7246..7265
                     /label=IRES-F
                     /note="IRES internal ribosome entry site, forward primer"
     CDS             7439..8149
                     /codon_start=1
                     /product="monomeric derivative of DsRed fluorescent protein
                     (Shaner et al., 2004)"
                     /label=mCherry
                     /note="mammalian codon-optimized"
                     /translation="MVSKGEEDNMAIIKEFMRFKVHMEGSVNGHEFEIEGEGEGRPYEG
                     TQTAKLKVTKGGPLPFAWDILSPQFMYGSKAYVKHPADIPDYLKLSFPEGFKWERVMNF
                     EDGGVVTVTQDSSLQDGEFIYKVKLRGTNFPSDGPVMQKKTMGWEASSERMYPEDGALK
                     GEIKQRLKLKDGGHYDAEVKTTYKAKKPVQLPGAYNVNIKLDITSHNEDYTIVEQYERA
                     EGRHSTGGMDELYK"
     primer_bind     complement(7584..7602)
                     /label=mCherry-R
                     /note="mCherry, reverse primer"
     primer_bind     7852..7871
                     /label=mCherry-F
                     /note="mCherry, forward primer"
     primer_bind     complement(8161..8180)
                     /label=Bglob-pA-R
                     /note="Rabbit beta-globin polyA region, reverse primer"
     polyA_signal    8226..8281
                     /label=-beta-globin poly(A) signal
                     /note="rabbit beta-globin polyadenylation signal (Gil and
                     Proudfoot, 1987)"
     primer_bind     complement(8280..8299)
                     /label=rbglobpA-R
                     /note="Rabbit beta-globin polyA, reverse primer. Also
                     called rb-glob-pA-term-R"
     enhancer        8718..9003
                     /label=CMV enhancer
                     /note="human cytomegalovirus immediate early enhancer;
                     contains an 18-bp deletion relative to the standard CMV
                     enhancer"
     intron          9283..9510
                     /label=hybrid intron
                     /note="hybrid between chicken beta-actin (CBA) and minute
                     virus of mice (MMV) introns (Gray et al., 2011)"
     regulatory      9522..9531
                     /regulatory_class="other"
                     /note="vertebrate consensus sequence for strong initiation
                     of translation (Kozak, 1987)"
     CDS             9558..9743
                     /codon_start=1
                     /product="Kruppel-associated box (KRAB) transcriptional
                     repression domain from the human zinc finger protein ZNF10
                     (Margolin et al., 1994)"
                     /label=KRAB
                     /translation="RTLVTFKDVFVDFTREEWKLLDTAQQIVYRNVMLENYKNLVSLGY
                     QLTKPDVILRLEKGEEP"
     CDS             9765..13868
                     /codon_start=1
                     /product="catalytically dead mutant of the Cas9
                     endonuclease from the Streptococcus pyogenes Type II
                     CRISPR/Cas system"
                     /label=dCas9
                     /note="RNA-guided DNA-binding protein that lacks
                     endonuclease activity due to the D10A mutation in the RuvC
                     catalytic domain and the H840A mutation in the HNH
                     catalytic domain"
                     /translation="MDKKYSIGLAIGTNSVGWAVITDEYKVPSKKFKVLGNTDRHSIKK
                     NLIGALLFDSGETAEATRLKRTARRRYTRRKNRICYLQEIFSNEMAKVDDSFFHRLEES
                     FLVEEDKKHERHPIFGNIVDEVAYHEKYPTIYHLRKKLVDSTDKADLRLIYLALAHMIK
                     FRGHFLIEGDLNPDNSDVDKLFIQLVQTYNQLFEENPINASGVDAKAILSARLSKSRRL
                     ENLIAQLPGEKKNGLFGNLIALSLGLTPNFKSNFDLAEDAKLQLSKDTYDDDLDNLLAQ
                     IGDQYADLFLAAKNLSDAILLSDILRVNTEITKAPLSASMIKRYDEHHQDLTLLKALVR
                     QQLPEKYKEIFFDQSKNGYAGYIDGGASQEEFYKFIKPILEKMDGTEELLVKLNREDLL
                     RKQRTFDNGSIPHQIHLGELHAILRRQEDFYPFLKDNREKIEKILTFRIPYYVGPLARG
                     NSRFAWMTRKSEETITPWNFEEVVDKGASAQSFIERMTNFDKNLPNEKVLPKHSLLYEY
                     FTVYNELTKVKYVTEGMRKPAFLSGEQKKAIVDLLFKTNRKVTVKQLKEDYFKKIECFD
                     SVEISGVEDRFNASLGTYHDLLKIIKDKDFLDNEENEDILEDIVLTLTLFEDREMIEER
                     LKTYAHLFDDKVMKQLKRRRYTGWGRLSRKLINGIRDKQSGKTILDFLKSDGFANRNFM
                     QLIHDDSLTFKEDIQKAQVSGQGDSLHEHIANLAGSPAIKKGILQTVKVVDELVKVMGR
                     HKPENIVIEMARENQTTQKGQKNSRERMKRIEEGIKELGSQILKEHPVENTQLQNEKLY
                     LYYLQNGRDMYVDQELDINRLSDYDVDAIVPQSFLKDDSIDNKVLTRSDKNRGKSDNVP
                     SEEVVKKMKNYWRQLLNAKLITQRKFDNLTKAERGGLSELDKAGFIKRQLVETRQITKH
                     VAQILDSRMNTKYDENDKLIREVKVITLKSKLVSDFRKDFQFYKVREINNYHHAHDAYL
                     NAVVGTALIKKYPKLESEFVYGDYKVYDVRKMIAKSEQEIGKATAKYFFYSNIMNFFKT
                     EITLANGEIRKRPLIETNGETGEIVWDKGRDFATVRKVLSMPQVNIVKKTEVQTGGFSK
                     ESILPKRNSDKLIARKKDWDPKKYGGFDSPTVAYSVLVVAKVEKGKSKKLKSVKELLGI
                     TIMERSSFEKNPIDFLEAKGYKEVKKDLIIKLPKYSLFELENGRKRMLASAGELQKGNE
                     LALPSKYVNFLYLASHYEKLKGSPEDNEQKQLFVEQHKHYLDEIIEQISEFSKRVILAD
                     ANLDKVLSAYNKHRDKPIREQAENIIHLFTLTNLGAPAAFKYFDTTIDRKRYTSTKEVL
                     DATLIHQSITGLYETRIDLSQLGGD"
     CDS             13872..13898
                     /codon_start=1
                     /product="HA (human influenza hemagglutinin) epitope tag"
                     /label=HA
                     /translation="YPYDVPDYA"
     CDS             13917..13937
                     /codon_start=1
                     /product="nuclear localization signal of SV40 (simian virus
                     40) large T antigen"
                     /label=SV40 NLS
                     /translation="PKKKRKV"
     CDS             13944..13964
                     /codon_start=1
                     /product="nuclear localization signal of SV40 (simian virus
                     40) large T antigen"
                     /label=SV40 NLS
                     /translation="PKKKRKV"
     primer_bind     complement(14031..14048)
                     /label=BGH-rev
                     /note="Bovine growth hormone terminator, reverse primer.
                     Also called BGH reverse"
     polyA_signal    14037..14244
                     /label=bGH poly(A) signal
                     /note="bovine growth hormone polyadenylation signal"
     repeat_region   14655..14689
                     /label=piggyBac left (5') inverted repeat
                     /note="piggyBac transposon-specific inverted terminal
                     repeat sequence (ITR)"
     promoter        complement(14838..14856)
                     /label=T3 promoter
                     /note="promoter for bacteriophage T3 RNA polymerase"
     primer_bind     complement(14877..14893)
                     /label=M13 rev
                     /note="common sequencing primer, one of multiple similar
                     variants"
     primer_bind     complement(14877..14893)
                     /label=M13 Reverse
                     /note="In lacZ gene. Also called M13-rev"
     primer_bind     complement(14890..14912)
                     /label=M13/pUC Reverse
                     /note="In lacZ gene"
     protein_bind    14901..14917
                     /label=lac operator
                     /bound_moiety="lac repressor encoded by lacI"
                     /note="The lac repressor binds to the lac operator to
                     inhibit transcription in E. coli. This inhibition can be
                     relieved by adding lactose or
                     isopropyl-beta-D-thiogalactopyranoside (IPTG)."
     promoter        complement(14925..14955)
                     /label=lac promoter
                     /note="promoter for the E. coli lac operon"
     protein_bind    14970..14991
                     /label=CAP binding site
                     /bound_moiety="E. coli catabolite activator protein"
                     /note="CAP binding activates transcription in the presence
                     of cAMP."
     primer_bind     complement(15108..15125)
                     /label=L4440
                     /note="L4440 vector, forward primer"
     rep_origin      complement(15279..15867)
                     /direction=LEFT
                     /label=ori
                     /note="high-copy-number ColE1/pMB1/pBR322/pUC origin of
                     replication"
     primer_bind     complement(15359..15378)
                     /label=pBR322ori-F
                     /note="pBR322 origin, forward primer"
     CDS             complement(16038..16898)
                     /codon_start=1
                     /gene="bla"
                     /product="beta-lactamase"
                     /label=AmpR
                     /note="confers resistance to ampicillin, carbenicillin, and
                     related antibiotics"
                     /translation="MSIQHFRVALIPFFAAFCLPVFAHPETLVKVKDAEDQLGARVGYI
                     ELDLNSGKILESFRPEERFPMMSTFKVLLCGAVLSRIDAGQEQLGRRIHYSQNDLVEYS
                     PVTEKHLTDGMTVRELCSAAITMSDNTAANLLLTTIGGPKELTAFLHNMGDHVTRLDRW
                     EPELNEAIPNDERDTTMPVAMATTLRKLLTGELLTLASRQQLIDWMEADKVAGPLLRSA
                     LPAGWFIADKSGAGERGSRGIIAALGPDGKPSRIVVIYTTGSQATMDERNRQIAEIGAS
                     LIKHW"
     primer_bind     16661..16680
                     /label=Amp-R
                     /note="Ampicillin resistance gene, reverse primer"
     promoter        complement(16899..17003)
                     /gene="bla"
                     /label=AmpR promoter
ORIGIN
        1 aaattgtaag cgttaatatt ttgttaaaat tcgcgttaaa tttttgttaa atcagctcat
       61 tttttaacca ataggccgaa atcggcaaaa tcccttataa atcaaaagaa tagaccgaga
      121 tagggttgag tgttgttcca gtttggaaca agagtccact attaaagaac gtggactcca
      181 acgtcaaagg nnnnnnnnnn nnnnnnnnnn nnnnnnnnnn nnnnnnnnnn nnnnnnnnnt
      241 nnnnnnnnnn nnnnnnnnnn nnnnnnnnnn nnnnnnnnnn nnnnnnnnnn nnnnnnnnnn
      301 nnnnnnnnnn nnnnnnnnnn nnnnnnnnnn ngnnnnnnnn nnnnnnnnnn nnnnnnnnnn
      361 nnnnnnnnnn nnnnnnnnnn nnnnnnnnnn nnnnnnnnnn nnnnnnnnnn nnnnnnnnnn
      421 nnnnnnnnnn nnnnnnnnnn nnnnnnnnnn nnnnnnccca ttcgccattc aggctgcgca
      481 actgttggga agggcgatcg gtgcgggcct cttcgctatt acgccagctg gcgaaagggg
      541 gatgtgctgc aaggcgatta agttgggtaa cgccagggtt ttcccagtca cgacgttgta
      601 aaacgacggc cagtgaattg taatacgact cactataggg cgaattggag ctcggtattc
      661 acgacagcag gctgaataat aaaaaaatta gaaactatta tttaacccta gaaagataat
      721 catattgtga cgtacgttaa agataatcat gcgtaaaatt gacgcatgtg ttttatcggt
      781 ctgtatatcg aggtttattt attaatttga atagatatta agttttatta tatttacact
      841 tacatactaa taataaattc aacaaacaat ttatttatgt ttatttattt attaaaaaaa
      901 aacaaaaact caaaatttct tctataaagt aacaaaactt ttaaacattc tctcttttac
      961 aaaaataaac ttattttgta ctttaaaaac agtcatgttg tattataaaa taagtaatta
     1021 gcttaaccta tacataatag aaacaaatta tacttattag tcagtcagaa acaactttgg
     1081 cacatatcaa tattatgctc tcgttaatta actcgaggga tccaagctgg ccgcacgtct
     1141 ccctatcagt gatagagaag tcgacacgtc tcgagctccc tatcagtgat agagaaggta
     1201 cgtctagaac gtctccctat cagtgataga gaagtcgaca cgtctcgagc tccctatcag
     1261 tgatagagaa ggtacgtcta gaacgtctcc ctatcagtga tagagaagtc gacacgtctc
     1321 gagctcccta tcagtgatag agaaggtacg tctagaacgt ctccctatca gtgatagaga
     1381 agtcgacacg tctcgagctc cctatcagtg atagagaagg taccccctat ataagcagag
     1441 ctcgtttagt gaaccgtcag atcgcctgga gacgccatcc acgctgtttt gacctccata
     1501 gaagacaccg ggaccgatcc agcctccgcg gtggcggcca tcacaagttt gtacaaaaaa
     1561 gcaggctggc gccggaacca attcagtcga ctggatccgg taccgaattc gcccttaaaa
     1621 agcaggctcc accttcccca tggctggaca cctggcttca gacttcgcct tctcaccccc
     1681 accaggtggg ggtgatgggt cagcagggct ggagccgggc tgggtggatt ctcgaacctg
     1741 gctaagcttc caagggcctc caggtgggcc tggaatcgga ccaggctcag aggtattggg
     1801 gatctcccca tgtccgcccg catacgagtt ctgcggaggg atggcatact gtggacctca
     1861 ggttggactg ggcctagtcc cccaagttgg cgtggagact ttgcagcctg agggccaggc
     1921 aggagcacga gtggaaagca actcagaggg aacctcctct gagccctgtg ccgaccgccc
     1981 caatgccgtg aagttggaga aggtggaacc aactcccgag gagtcccagg acatgaaagc
     2041 cctgcagaag gagctagaac agtttgccaa gctgctgaag cagaagagga tcaccttggg
     2101 gtacacccag gccgacgtgg ggctcaccct gggcgttctc tttggaaagg tgttcagcca
     2161 gaccaccatc tgtcgcttcg aggccttgca gctcagcctt aagaacatgt gtaagctgcg
     2221 gcccctgctg gagaagtggg tggaggaagc cgacaacaat gagaaccttc aggagatatg
     2281 caaatcggag accctggtgc aggcccggaa gagaaagcga actagcattg agaaccgtgt
     2341 gaggtggagt ctggagacca tgtttctgaa gtgcccgaag ccctccctac agcagatcac
     2401 tcacatcgcc aatcagcttg ggctagagaa ggatgtggtt cgagtatggt tctgtaaccg
     2461 gcgccagaag ggcaaaagat caagtattga gtattcccaa cgagaagagt atgaggctac
     2521 agggacacct ttcccagggg gggctgtatc ctttcctctg cccccaggtc cccactttgg
     2581 caccccaggc tatggaagcc cccacttcac cacactctac tcagtccctt ttcctgaggg
     2641 cgaggccttt ccctctgttc ccgtcactgc tctgggctct cccatgcatt caaacgggga
     2701 tctcaaaatt gtcgctcctg tcaaacaaac tcttaacttt gatttactca aactggctgg
     2761 ggatgtagaa agcaatccag gtccactcat ggctgtcagc gacgctctgc tcccgtcctt
     2821 ctccacgttc gcgtccggcc cggcgggaag ggagaagaca ctgcgtccag caggtgcccc
     2881 gactaaccgt tggcgtgagg aactctctca catgaagcga cttcccccac ttcccggccg
     2941 cccctacgac ctggcggcga cggtggccac agacctggag agtggcggag ctggtgcagc
     3001 ttgcagcagt aacaacccgg ccctcctagc ccggagggag accgaggagt tcaacgacct
     3061 cctggaccta gactttatcc tttccaactc gctaacccac caggaatcgg tggccgccac
     3121 cgtgaccacc tcggcgtcag cttcatcctc gtcttcccca gcgagcagcg gccctgccag
     3181 cgcgccctcc acctgcagct tcagctatcc gatccgggcc gggggtgacc cgggcgtggc
     3241 tgccagcaac acaggtggag ggctcctcta cagccgagaa tctgcgccac ctcccacggc
     3301 ccccttcaac ctggcggaca tcaatgacgt gagcccctcg ggcggcttcg tggctgagct
     3361 cctgcggccg gagttggacc cagtatacat tccgccacag cagcctcagc cgccaggtgg
     3421 cgggctgatg ggcaagtttg tgctgaaggc gtctctgacc acccctggca gcgagtacag
     3481 cagcccttcg gtcatcagtg ttagcaaagg aagcccagac ggcagccacc ccgtggtagt
     3541 ggcgccctac agcggtggcc cgccgcgcat gtgccccaag attaagcaag aggcggtccc
     3601 gtcctgcacg gtcagccggt ccctagaggc ccatttgagc gctggacccc agctcagcaa
     3661 cggccaccgg cccaacacac acgacttccc cctggggcgg cagctcccca ccaggactac
     3721 ccctacactg agtcccgagg aactgctgaa cagcagggac tgtcaccctg gcctgcctct
     3781 tcccccagga ttccatcccc atccggggcc caactaccct cctttcctgc cagaccagat
     3841 gcagtcacaa gtcccctctc tccattatca agagctcatg ccaccgggtt cctgcctgcc
     3901 agaggagccc aagccaaaga ggggaagaag gtcgtggccc cggaaaagaa cagccaccca
     3961 cacttgtgac tatgcaggct gtggcaaaac ctataccaag agttctcatc tcaaggcaca
     4021 cctgcgaact cacacaggcg agaaacctta ccactgtgac tgggacggct gtgggtggaa
     4081 attcgcccgc tccgatgaac tgaccaggca ctaccgcaaa cacacagggc accggccctt
     4141 tcagtgccag aagtgcgaca gggccttttc caggtcggac caccttgcct tacacatgaa
     4201 gaggcacttt ctcgagggct cgggccagtg tactaattat gctctcttga aattggctgg
     4261 agatgttgag agcaacccag gtcccggcgc gccactggat ttcctttggg cgttggaaac
     4321 cccgcagaca gccacgacga tgcccctcaa cgtgaacttc accaacagga actatgacct
     4381 cgactacgac tccgtacagc cctatttcat ctgcgacgag gaagagaatt tctatcacca
     4441 gcaacagcag agcgagctgc agccgcccgc gcccagtgag gatatctgga agaaattcga
     4501 gctgcttccc accccgcccc tgtccccgag ccgccgctcc gggctctgct ctccatccta
     4561 tgttgcggtc gctacgtcct tctccccaag ggaagacgat gacggcggcg gtggcaactt
     4621 ctccaccgcc gatcagctgg agatgatgac cgagttactt ggaggagaca tggtgaacca
     4681 gagcttcatc tgcgatcctg acgacgagac cttcatcaag aacatcatca tccaggactg
     4741 tatgtggagc ggtttctcag ccgctgccaa gctggtctcg gagaagctgg cctcctacca
     4801 ggctgcgcgc aaagacagca ccagcctgag ccccgcccgc gggcacagcg tctgctccac
     4861 ctccagcctg tacctgcagg acctcaccgc cgccgcgtcc gagtgcattg acccctcagt
     4921 ggtctttccc tacccgctca acgacagcag ctcgcccaaa tcctgtacct cgtccgattc
     4981 cacggccttc tctccttcct cggactcgct gctgtcctcc gagtcctccc cacgggccag
     5041 ccctgagccc ctagtgctgc atgaggagac accgcccacc accagcagcg actctgaaga
     5101 agagcaagaa gatgaggaag aaattgatgt ggtgtctgtg gagaagaggc aaacccctgc
     5161 caagaggtcg gagtcgggct catctccatc ccgaggccac agcaaacctc cgcacagccc
     5221 actggtcctc aagaggtgcc acgtctccac tcaccagcac aactacgccg cacccccctc
     5281 cacaaggaag gactatccag ctgccaagag ggccaagttg gacagtggca gggtcctgaa
     5341 gcagatcagc aacaaccgca agtgctccag ccccaggtcc tcagacacgg aggaaaacga
     5401 caagaggcgg acacacaacg tcttggaacg tcagaggagg aacgagctga agcgcagctt
     5461 ttttgccctg cgtgaccaga tccctgaatt ggaaaacaac gaaaaggccc ccaaggtagt
     5521 gatcctcaaa aaagccaccg cctacatcct gtccattcaa gcagacgagc acaagctcac
     5581 ctctgaaaag gacttattga ggaaacgacg agaacagttg aaacacaaac tcgaacagct
     5641 tcgaaactct ggtgcagggg atctcaaaat tgtcgctcct gtcaaacaaa ctcttaactt
     5701 tgatttactc aaactggctg gggatgtaga aagcaatcca ggtccactca tgaacaattc
     5761 gcccttcacc atgtataaca tgatggagac ggagctgaag ccgccgggcc cgcagcaagc
     5821 ttcggggggc ggcggcggag gaggcaacgc cacggcggcg gcgaccggcg gcaaccagaa
     5881 gaacagcccg gaccgcgtca agaggcccat gaacgccttc atggtatggt cccgggggca
     5941 gcggcgtaag atggcccagg agaaccccaa gatgcacaac tcggagatca gcaagcgcct
     6001 gggcgcggag tggaaacttt tgtccgagac cgagaagcgg ccgttcatcg acgaggccaa
     6061 gcggctgcgc gctctgcaca tgaaggagca cccggattat aaataccggc cgcggcggaa
     6121 aaccaagacg ctcatgaaga aggataagta cacgcttccc ggaggcttgc tggcccccgg
     6181 cgggaacagc atggcgagcg gggttggggt gggcgccggc ctgggtgcgg gcgtgaacca
     6241 gcgcatggac agctacgcgc acatgaacgg ctggagcaac ggcagctaca gcatgatgca
     6301 ggagcagctg ggctacccgc agcacccggg cctcaacgct cacggcgcgg cacagatgca
     6361 accgatgcac cgctacgacg tcagcgccct gcagtacaac tccatgacca gctcgcagac
     6421 ctacatgaac ggctcgccca cctacagcat gtcctactcg cagcagggca cccccggtat
     6481 ggcgctgggc tccatgggct ctgtggtcaa gtccgaggcc agctccagcc cccccgtggt
     6541 tacctcttcc tcccactcca gggcgccctg ccaggccggg gacctccggg acatgatcag
     6601 catgtacctc cccggcgccg aggtgccgga gcccgctgcg cccagtagac tgcacatggc
     6661 ccagcactac cagagcggcc cggtgcccgg cacggccatt aacggcacac tgcccctgtc
     6721 gcacatgtga gggctggaag ggcgaattgc ctgcaggaat tcgcggccgc actcgagata
     6781 tctagaccca gctttcttgt acaaagtggt gatctagcta aaacgcggcc tcgaatcgaa
     6841 ttccgccccc ccccctctcc ctcccccccc cctaacgtta ctggccgaag ccgcttggaa
     6901 taaggccggt gtgcgtttgt ctatatgtta ttttccacca tattgccgtc ttttggcaat
     6961 gtgagggccc ggaaacctgg ccctgtcttc ttgacgagca ttcctagggg tctttcccct
     7021 ctcgccaaag gaatgcaagg tctgttgaat gtcgtgaagg aagcagttcc tctggaagct
     7081 tcttgaagac aaacaacgtc tgtagcgacc ctttgcaggc agcggaaccc cccacctggc
     7141 gacaggtgcc tctgcggcca aaagccacgt gtataagata cacctgcaaa ggcggcacaa
     7201 ccccagtgcc acgttgtgag ttggatagtt gtggaaagag tcaaatggct ctcctcaagc
     7261 gtattcaaca aggggctgaa ggatgcccag aaggtacccc attgtatggg atctgatctg
     7321 gggcctcggt gcacatgctt tacatgtgtt tagtcgaggt taaaaaaacg tctaggcccc
     7381 ccgaaccacg gggacgtggt tttcctttga aaaacacgat gataatatgg ccacaaccat
     7441 ggtgagcaag ggcgaggagg ataacatggc catcatcaag gagttcatgc gcttcaaggt
     7501 gcacatggag ggctccgtga acggccacga gttcgagatc gagggcgagg gcgagggccg
     7561 cccctacgag ggcacccaga ccgccaagct gaaggtgacc aagggtggcc ccctgccctt
     7621 cgcctgggac atcctgtccc ctcagttcat gtacggctcc aaggcctacg tgaagcaccc
     7681 cgccgacatc cccgactact tgaagctgtc cttccccgag ggcttcaagt gggagcgcgt
     7741 gatgaacttc gaggacggcg gcgtggtgac cgtgacccag gactcctccc tgcaggacgg
     7801 cgagttcatc tacaaggtga agctgcgcgg caccaacttc ccctccgacg gccccgtaat
     7861 gcagaagaag accatgggct gggaggcctc ctccgagcgg atgtaccccg aggacggcgc
     7921 cctgaagggc gagatcaagc agaggctgaa gctgaaggac ggcggccact acgacgctga
     7981 ggtcaagacc acctacaagg ccaagaagcc cgtgcagctg cccggcgcct acaacgtcaa
     8041 catcaagttg gacatcacct cccacaacga ggactacacc atcgtggaac agtacgaacg
     8101 cgccgagggc cgccactcca ccggcggcat ggacgagctg tacaagtaaa gcggccgcga
     8161 tctttttccc tctgccaaaa attatgggga catcatgaag ccccttgagc atctgacttc
     8221 tggctaataa aggaaattta ttttcattgc aatagtgtgt tggaattttt tgtgtctctc
     8281 actcggaagg acatatggga gggcaaatca tttaaaacat cagaatgagt atttggttta
     8341 gagtttggca acatatgccc atatgctggc tgccatgaac aaaggttggc tataaagagg
     8401 tcatcagtat atgaaacagc cccctgctgt ccattcctta ttccatagaa aagccttgac
     8461 ttgaggttag atttttttta tattttgttt tgtgttattt ttttctttaa catccctaaa
     8521 attttcctta catgttttac tagccagatt tttcctcctc tcctgactac tcccagtcat
     8581 agctgtccct cttctcttat ggagatccct cgacctgcag gaattcgatt acttaagcct
     8641 aggatccaga tctgtacatt cgaatcgatg aattcgttaa ccatggaagc ttctgcagcg
     8701 gccgcactag aggtacccgt tacataactt acggtaaatg gcccgcctgg ctgaccgccc
     8761 aacgaccccc gcccattgac gtcaatagta acgccaatag ggactttcca ttgacgtcaa
     8821 tgggtggagt atttacggta aactgcccac ttggcagtac atcaagtgta tcatatgcca
     8881 agtacgcccc ctattgacgt caatgacggt aaatggcccg cctggcattg tgcccagtac
     8941 atgaccttat gggactttcc tacttggcag tacatctacg tattagtcat cgctattacc
     9001 atggtcgagg tgagccccac gttctgcttc actctcccca tctccccccc ctccccaccc
     9061 ccaattttgt atttatttat tttttaatta ttttgtgcag cgatgggggc gggggggggg
     9121 ggggggcgcg cgccrggsgg ggsggggsgg ggsggggggs ggggsggggs grggsggrgr
     9181 ggkgcggcgg cagccaatca gagcggcgcg ctccgaaagt ttccttttat ggcgaggcgg
     9241 cggcggcggc ggccctataa aaagcgaagc gcgcggcggg cgggagtcgc tgcgcgctgc
     9301 cttcgccccg tgccccgctc cgccgccgcc tcgcgccgcc cgccccggct ctgactgacc
     9361 gcgttactcc cacaggtgag cgggcgggac ggcccttctc ctccgggctg taattagctg
     9421 agcaagaggt aagggtttaa gggatggttg gttggtgggg tattaatgtt taattacctg
     9481 gagcacctgc ctgaaatcac tttttttcag gttggaccgg tgccaccatg gatgctaagt
     9541 cactaactgc ctggtcccgg acactggtga ccttcaagga tgtatttgtg gacttcacca
     9601 gggaggagtg gaagctgctg gacactgctc agcagatcgt gtacagaaat gtgatgctgg
     9661 agaactataa gaacctggtt tccttgggtt atcagcttac taagccagat gtgatcctcc
     9721 ggttggagaa gggagaagag cccggcggtt ccggcggagg gtcgatggac aagaagtaca
     9781 gcatcggcct ggccatcggc accaactctg tgggctgggc cgtgatcacc gacgagtaca
     9841 aggtgcccag caagaaattc aaggtgctgg gcaacaccga ccggcacagc atcaagaaga
     9901 acctgatcgg cgccctgctg ttcgacagcg gagaaacagc cgaggccacc cggctgaaga
     9961 gaaccgccag aagaagatac accagacgga agaaccggat ctgctatctg caagagatct
    10021 tcagcaacga gatggccaag gtggacgaca gcttcttcca cagactggaa gagtccttcc
    10081 tggtggaaga ggataagaag cacgagcggc accccatctt cggcaacatc gtggacgagg
    10141 tggcctacca cgagaagtac cccaccatct accacctgag aaagaaactg gtggacagca
    10201 ccgacaaggc cgacctgcgg ctgatctatc tggccctggc ccacatgatc aagttccggg
    10261 gccacttcct gatcgagggc gacctgaacc ccgacaacag cgacgtggac aagctgttca
    10321 tccagctggt gcagacctac aaccagctgt tcgaggaaaa ccccatcaac gccagcggcg
    10381 tggacgccaa ggccatcctg tctgccagac tgagcaagag cagacggctg gaaaatctga
    10441 tcgcccagct gcccggcgag aagaagaatg gcctgttcgg caacctgatt gccctgagcc
    10501 tgggcctgac ccccaacttc aagagcaact tcgacctggc cgaggatgcc aaactgcagc
    10561 tgagcaagga cacctacgac gacgacctgg acaacctgct ggcccagatc ggcgaccagt
    10621 acgccgacct gtttctggcc gccaagaacc tgtccgacgc catcctgctg agcgacatcc
    10681 tgagagtgaa caccgagatc accaaggccc ccctgagcgc ctctatgatc aagagatacg
    10741 acgagcacca ccaggacctg accctgctga aagctctcgt gcggcagcag ctgcctgaga
    10801 agtacaaaga gattttcttc gaccagagca agaacggcta cgccggctac atcgatggcg
    10861 gagccagcca ggaagagttc tacaagttca tcaagcccat cctggaaaag atggacggca
    10921 ccgaggaact gctcgtgaag ctgaacagag aggacctgct gcggaagcag cggaccttcg
    10981 acaacggcag catcccccac cagatccacc tgggagagct gcacgccatt ctgcggcggc
    11041 aggaagattt ttacccattc ctgaaggaca accgggaaaa gatcgagaag atcctgacct
    11101 tccgcatccc ctactacgtg ggccctctgg ccaggggaaa cagcagattc gcctggatga
    11161 ccagaaagag cgaggaaacc atcaccccct ggaacttcga ggaagtggtg gacaagggcg
    11221 ccagcgccca gagcttcatc gagcggatga ccaacttcga taagaacctg cccaacgaga
    11281 aggtgctgcc caagcacagc ctgctgtacg agtacttcac cgtgtacaac gagctgacca
    11341 aagtgaaata cgtgaccgag ggaatgagaa agcccgcctt cctgagcggc gagcagaaaa
    11401 aagccatcgt ggacctgctg ttcaagacca accggaaagt gaccgtgaag cagctgaaag
    11461 aggactactt caagaaaatc gagtgcttcg actccgtgga aatctccggc gtggaagatc
    11521 ggttcaacgc ctccctgggc acataccacg atctgctgaa aattatcaag gacaaggact
    11581 tcctggacaa tgaggaaaac gaggacattc tggaagatat cgtgctgacc ctgacactgt
    11641 ttgaggacag agagatgatc gaggaacggc tgaaaaccta tgcccacctg ttcgacgaca
    11701 aagtgatgaa gcagctgaag cggcggagat acaccggctg gggcaggctg agccggaagc
    11761 tgatcaacgg catccgggac aagcagtccg gcaagacaat cctggatttc ctgaagtccg
    11821 acggcttcgc caacagaaac ttcatgcagc tgatccacga cgacagcctg acctttaaag
    11881 aggacatcca gaaagcccag gtgtccggcc agggcgatag cctgcacgag cacattgcca
    11941 atctggccgg cagccccgcc attaagaagg gcatcctgca gacagtgaag gtggtggacg
    12001 agctcgtgaa agtgatgggc cggcacaagc ccgagaacat cgtgatcgaa atggccagag
    12061 agaaccagac cacccagaag ggacagaaga acagccgcga gagaatgaag cggatcgaag
    12121 agggcatcaa agagctgggc agccagatcc tgaaagaaca ccccgtggaa aacacccagc
    12181 tgcagaacga gaagctgtac ctgtactacc tgcagaatgg gcgggatatg tacgtggacc
    12241 aggaactgga catcaaccgg ctgtccgact acgatgtgga cgctatcgtg cctcagagct
    12301 ttctgaagga cgactccatc gataacaaag tgctgactcg gagcgacaag aaccggggca
    12361 agagcgacaa cgtgccctcc gaagaggtcg tgaagaagat gaagaactac tggcgccagc
    12421 tgctgaatgc caagctgatt acccagagga agttcgacaa tctgaccaag gccgagagag
    12481 gcggcctgag cgaactggat aaggccggct tcatcaagag acagctggtg gaaacccggc
    12541 agatcacaaa gcacgtggca cagatcctgg actcccggat gaacactaag tacgacgaga
    12601 acgacaaact gatccgggaa gtgaaagtga tcaccctgaa gtccaagctg gtgtccgatt
    12661 tccggaagga tttccagttt tacaaagtgc gcgagatcaa caactaccac cacgcccacg
    12721 acgcctacct gaacgccgtc gtgggaaccg ccctgatcaa aaagtaccct aagctggaaa
    12781 gcgagttcgt gtacggcgac tacaaggtgt acgacgtgcg gaagatgatc gccaagagcg
    12841 agcaggaaat cggcaaggct accgccaagt acttcttcta cagcaacatc atgaactttt
    12901 tcaagaccga gattaccctg gccaacggcg agatccggaa gcggcctctg atcgagacaa
    12961 acggcgaaac aggcgagatc gtgtgggata agggccggga ctttgccacc gtgcggaaag
    13021 tgctgtctat gccccaagtg aatatcgtga aaaagaccga ggtgcagaca ggcggcttca
    13081 gcaaagagtc tatcctgccc aagaggaaca gcgacaagct gatcgccaga aagaaggact
    13141 gggaccctaa gaagtacggc ggcttcgaca gccccaccgt ggcctattct gtgctggtgg
    13201 tggccaaagt ggaaaagggc aagtccaaga aactgaagag tgtgaaagag ctgctgggga
    13261 tcaccatcat ggaaagaagc agcttcgaga agaatcccat cgactttctg gaagccaagg
    13321 gctacaaaga agtgaaaaag gacctgatca tcaagctgcc taagtactcc ctgttcgagc
    13381 tggaaaacgg ccggaagaga atgctggcct ctgccggcga actgcagaag ggaaacgaac
    13441 tggccctgcc ctccaaatat gtgaacttcc tgtacctggc cagccactat gagaagctga
    13501 agggctcccc cgaggataat gagcagaaac agctgtttgt ggaacagcac aaacactacc
    13561 tggacgagat catcgagcag atcagcgagt tctccaagag agtgatcctg gccgacgcta
    13621 atctggacaa ggtgctgagc gcctacaaca agcacagaga caagcctatc agagagcagg
    13681 ccgagaatat catccacctg tttaccctga ccaatctggg agcccctgcc gccttcaagt
    13741 actttgacac caccatcgac cggaagaggt acaccagcac caaagaggtg ctggacgcca
    13801 ccctgatcca ccagagcatc accggcctgt acgagacacg gatcgacctg tctcagctgg
    13861 gaggcgacgc ctatccctat gacgtgcccg attatgccag cctgggcagc ggctccccca
    13921 agaaaaaacg caaggtggaa gatcctaaga aaaagcggaa agtggacggc attggtagtg
    13981 ggagcaacgg cagcagcgga tcctaagaat tcctagagct cgctgatcag cctcgactgt
    14041 gccttctagt tgccagccat ctgttgtttg cccctccccc gtgccttcct tgaccctgga
    14101 aggtgccact cccactgtcc tttcctaata aaatgaggaa attgcatcgc attgtctgag
    14161 taggtgtcat tctattctgg ggggtggggt ggggcaggac agcaaggggg aggattggga
    14221 agagaatagc aggcatgctg gggagcggcc gcactagtct agtctagagc gatcgcccgg
    14281 gtttaaacgc tagccaacaa gctcgtcatc gctttgcaga agagcagaga ggatatgctc
    14341 atcgtctaaa gaactaccca ttttattata tattagtcac gatatctata acaagaaaat
    14401 atatatataa taagttatca cgtaagtaga acatgaaata acaatataat tatcgtatga
    14461 gttaaatctt aaaagtcacg taaaagataa tcatgcgtca ttttgactca cgcggtcgtt
    14521 atagttcaaa atcagtgaca cttaccgcat tgacaagcac gcctcacggg agctccaagc
    14581 ggcgactgag atgtcctaaa tgcacagcga cggattcgcg ctatttagaa agagagagca
    14641 atatttcaag aatgcatgcg tcaattttac gcagactatc tttctagggt taaaaaagat
    14701 ttgcgcttta ctcgacctaa actttaaaca cgtcatagaa tcttcgtttg acaaaaacca
    14761 cattgtggcc aagctgtgtg acgcgacgcg cgctaaagaa tggcaaacca agtcgcgcga
    14821 ggtaccagct tttgttccct ttagtgaggg ttaatttcga gcttggcgta atcatggtca
    14881 tagctgtttc ctgtgtgaaa ttgttatccg ctcacaattc cacacaacat acgagccgga
    14941 agcataaagt gtaaagcctg gggtgcctaa tgagtgagct aactcacatt aattgcgttg
    15001 cgctcactgc ccgctttcca gtcgggaaac ctgtcgtgcc agctgcatta atgaatcggc
    15061 caacgcgcgg ggagaggcgg tttgcgtatt gggcgctctt ccgcttcctc gctcactgac
    15121 tcgctgcgct cggtcgttcg gctgcggcga gcggtatcag ctcactcaaa ggcggtaata
    15181 cggttatcca cagaatcagg ggataacgca ggaaagaaca tgtgagcaaa aggccagcaa
    15241 aaggccagga accgtaaaaa ggccgcgttg ctggcgtttt tccataggct ccgcccccct
    15301 gacgagcatc acaaaaatcg acgctcaagt cagaggtggc gaaacccgac aggactataa
    15361 agataccagg cgtttccccc tggaagctcc ctcgtgcgct ctcctgttcc gaccctgccg
    15421 cttaccggat acctgtccgc ctttctccct tcgggaagcg tggcgctttc tcatagctca
    15481 cgctgtaggt atctcagttc ggtgtaggtc gttcgctcca agctgggctg tgtgcacgaa
    15541 ccccccgttc agcccgaccg ctgcgcctta tccggtaact atcgtcttga gtccaacccg
    15601 gtaagacacg acttatcgcc actggcagca gccactggta acaggattag cagagcgagg
    15661 tatgtaggcg gtgctacaga gttcttgaag tggtggccta actacggcta cactagaaga
    15721 acagtatttg gtatctgcgc tctgctgaag ccagttacct tcggaaaaag agttggtagc
    15781 tcttgatccg gcaaacaaac caccgctggt agcggtggtt tttttgtttg caagcagcag
    15841 attacgcgca gaaaaaaagg atctcaagaa gatcctttga tcttttctac ggggtctgac
    15901 gctcagtgga acgaaaactc acgttaaggg attttggtca tgagattatc aaaaaggatc
    15961 ttcacctaga tccttttaaa ttaaaaatga agttttaaat caatctaaag tatatatgag
    16021 taaacttggt ctgacagtta ccaatgctta atcagtgagg cacctatctc agcgatctgt
    16081 ctatttcgtt catccatagt tgcctgactc cccgtcgtgt agataactac gatacgggag
    16141 ggcttaccat ctggccccag tgctgcaatg ataccgcgag acccacgctc accggctcca
    16201 gatttatcag caataaacca gccagccgga agggccgagc gcagaagtgg tcctgcaact
    16261 ttatccgcct ccatccagtc tattaattgt tgccgggaag ctagagtaag tagttcgcca
    16321 gttaatagtt tgcgcaacgt tgttgccatt gctacaggca tcgtggtgtc acgctcgtcg
    16381 tttggtatgg cttcattcag ctccggttcc caacgatcaa ggcgagttac atgatccccc
    16441 atgttgtgca aaaaagcggt tagctccttc ggtcctccga tcgttgtcag aagtaagttg
    16501 gccgcagtgt tatcactcat ggttatggca gcactgcata attctcttac tgtcatgcca
    16561 tccgtaagat gcttttctgt gactggtgag tactcaacca agtcattctg agaatagtgt
    16621 atgcggcgac cgagttgctc ttgcccggcg tcaatacggg ataataccgc gccacatagc
    16681 agaactttaa aagtgctcat cattggaaaa cgttcttcgg ggcgaaaact ctcaaggatc
    16741 ttaccgctgt tgagatccag ttcgatgtaa cccactcgtg cacccaactg atcttcagca
    16801 tcttttactt tcaccagcgt ttctgggtga gcaaaaacag gaaggcaaaa tgccgcaaaa
    16861 aagggaataa gggcgacacg gaaatgttga atactcatac tcttcctttt tcaatattat
    16921 tgaagcattt atcagggtta ttgtctcatg agcggataca tatttgaatg tatttagaaa
    16981 aataaacaaa taggggttcc gcgcacattt ccccgaaaag tgccacct
//
